>Addgene plasmid #135936 | pWXLd-RIEP-OgNLuc | addgene full sequence | sequence record 275943 | Addgene NGS Result
TGGAAGGGCTAATTCACTCCCAAAGAAGACAAGATATCCTTGATCTGTGGATCTACCACACACAAGGCTA
CTTCCCTGATTAGCAGAACTACACACCAGGGCCAGGGGTCAGATATCCACTGACCTTTGGATGGTGCTAC
AAGCTAGTACCAGTTGAGCCAGATAAGGTAGAAGAGGCCAATAAAGGAGAGAACACCAGCTTGTTACACC
CTGTGAGCCTGCATGGGATGGATGACCCGGAGAGAGAAGTGTTAGAGTGGAGGTTTGACAGCCGCCTAGC
ATTTCATCACGTGGCCCGAGAGCTGCATCCGGAGTACTTCAAGAACTGCTGATATCGAGCTTGCTACAAG
GGACTTTCCGCTGGGGACTTTCCAGGGAGGCGTGGCCTGGGCGGGACTGGGGAGTGGCGAGCCCTCAGAT
CCTGCATATAAGCAGCTGCTTTTTGCCTGTACTGGGTCTCTCTGGTTAGACCAGATCTGAGCCTGGGAGC
TCTCTGGCTAACTAGGGAACCCACTGCTTAAGCCTCAATAAAGCTTGCCTTGAGTGCTTCAAGTAGTGTG
TGCCCGTCTGTTGTGTGACTCTGGTAACTAGAGATCCCTCAGACCCTTTTAGTCAGTGTGGAAAATCTCT
AGCAGTGGCGCCCGAACAGGGACTTGAAAGCGAAAGGGAAACCAGAGGAGCTCTCTCGACGCAGGACTCG
GCTTGCTGAAGCGCGCACGGCAAGAGGCGAGGGGCGGCGACTGGTGAGTACGCCAAAAATTTTGACTAGC
GGAGGCTAGAAGGAGAGAGATGGGTGCGAGAGCGTCAGTATTAAGCGGGGGAGAATTAGATCGCGATGGG
AAAAAATTCGGTTAAGGCCAGGGGGAAAGAAAAAATATAAATTAAAACATATAGTATGGGCAAGCAGGGA
GCTAGAACGATTCGCAGTTAATCCTGGCCTGTTAGAAACATCAGAAGGCTGTAGACAAATACTGGGACAG
CTACAACCATCCCTTCAGACAGGATCAGAAGAACTTAGATCATTATATAATACAGTAGCAACCCTCTATT
GTGTGCATCAAAGGATAGAGATAAAAGACACCAAGGAAGCTTTAGACAAGATAGAGGAAGAGCAAAACAA
AAGTAAGACCACCGCACAGCAAGCGGCCGCTGATCTTCAGACCTGGAGGAGGAGATATGAGGGACAATTG
GAGAAGTGAATTATATAAATATAAAGTAGTAAAAATTGAACCATTAGGAGTAGCACCCACCAAGGCAAAG
AGAAGAGTGGTGCAGAGAGAAAAAAGAGCAGTGGGAATAGGAGCTTTGTTCCTTGGGTTCTTGGGAGCAG
CAGGAAGCACTATGGGCGCAGCGTCAATGACGCTGACGGTACAGGCCAGACAATTATTGTCTGGTATAGT
GCAGCAGCAGAACAATTTGCTGAGGGCTATTGAGGCGCAACAGCATCTGTTGCAACTCACAGTCTGGGGC
ATCAAGCAGCTCCAGGCAAGAATCCTGGCTGTGGAAAGATACCTAAAGGATCAACAGCTCCTGGGGATTT
GGGGTTGCTCTGGAAAACTCATTTGCACCACTGCTGTGCCTTGGAATGCTAGTTGGAGTAATAAATCTCT
GGAACAGATTTGGAATCACACGACCTGGATGGAGTGGGACAGAGAAATTAACAATTACACAAGCTTAATA
CACTCCTTAATTGAAGAATCGCAAAACCAGCAAGAAAAGAATGAACAAGAATTATTGGAATTAGATAAAT
GGGCAAGTTTGTGGAATTGGTTTAACATAACAAATTGGCTGTGGTATATAAAATTATTCATAATGATAGT
AGGAGGCTTGGTAGGTTTAAGAATAGTTTTTGCTGTACTTTCTATAGTGAATAGAGTTAGGCAGGGATAT
TCACCATTATCGTTTCAGACCCACCTCCCAACCCCGAGGGGACCCGACAGGCCCGAAGGAATAGAAGAAG
AAGGTGGAGAGAGAGACAGAGACAGATCCATTCGATTAGTGAACGGATCTCGACGGTATCGATCACGAGA
CTAGCCTCGACCATCGATGTCGAACGCGTTCGACGATAAGCTTTGCAAAGATGGATAAAGTTTTAAACAG
AGAGGAATCTTTGCAGCTAATGGACCTTCTAGGTCTTGAAAGGAGTGGGAATTGGCTCCGGTGCCCGTCA
GTGGGCAGAGCGCACATCGCCCACAGTCCCCGAGAAGTTGGGGGGAGGGGTCGGCAATTGAACCGGTGCC
TAGAGAAGGTGGCGCGGGGTAAACTGGGAAAGTGATGTCGTGTACTGGCTCCGCCTTTTTCCCGAGGGTG
GGGGAGAACCGTATATAAGTGCAGTAGTCGCCGTGAACGTTCTTTTTCGCAACGGGTTTGCCGCCAGAAC
ACAGGTAAGTGCCGTGTGTGGTTCCCGCGGGCCTGGCCTCTTTACGGGTTATGGCCCTTGCGTGCCTTGA
ATTACTTCCACCTGGCTGCAGTACGTGATTCTTGATCCCGAGCTTCGGGTTGGAAGTGGGTGGGAGAGTT
CGAGGCCTTGCGCTTAAGGAGCCCCTTCGCCTCGTGCTTGAGTTGAGGCCTGGCCTGGGCGCTGGGGCCG
CCGCGTGCGAATCTGGTGGCACCTTCGCGCCTGTCTCGCTGCTTTCGATAAGTCTCTAGCCATTTAAAAT
TTTTGATGACCTGCTGCGACGCTTTTTTTCTGGCAAGATAGTCTTGTAAATGCGGGCCAAGATCTGCACA
CTGGTATTTCGGTTTTTGGGGCCGCGGGCGGCGACGGGGCCCGTGCGTCCCAGCGCACATGTTCGGCGAG
GCGGGGCCTGCGAGCGCGGCCACCGAGAATCGGACGGGGGTAGTCTCAAGCTGGCCGGCCTGCTCTGGTG
CCTGGCCTCGCGCCGCCGTGTATCGCCCCGCCCTGGGCGGCAAGGCTGGCCCGGTCGGCACCAGTTGCGT
GAGCGGAAAGATGGCCGCTTCCCGGCCCTGCTGCAGGGAGCTCAAAATGGAGGACGCGGCGCTCGGGAGA
GCGGGCGGGTGAGTCACCCACACAAAGGAAAAGGGCCTTTCCGTCCTCAGCCGTCGCTTCATGTGACTCC
ACGGAGTACCGGGCGCCGTCCAGGCACCTCGATTAGTTCTCGAGCTTTTGGAGTACGTCGTCTTTAGGTT
GGGGGGAGGGGTTTTATGCGATGGAGTTTCCCCACACTGAGTGGGTGGAGACTGAAGTTAGGCCAGCTTG
GCACTTGATGTAATTCTCCTTGGAATTTGCCCTTTTTGAGTTTGGATCTTGGTTCATTCTCAAGCCTCAG
ACAGTGGTTCAAAGTTTTTTTCTTCCATTTCAGGTGTCGTGAGGAATTTCGACATTTAAATTTAATTAAT
CTCGACGGTATCGGTTAACTTTTAAAAGAAAAGGGGGGATTGGGGGGTACAGTGCAGGGGAAAGAATAGT
AGACATAATAGCAACAGACATACAAACTAAAGAATTACAAAAACAAATTACAAAAATTCAAAATTTTATC
GATCACGAGACTAGCCTCGAGGTTTAAACTACGGGATCCATGGTGAGCAAGGGCGAGGAGAATAACATGG
CCATCATCAAGGAGTTCATGCGCTTCAAGGTGCGCATGGAGGGCTCCGTGAACGGCCACGAGTTCGAGAT
CGAGGGCGAGGGCGAGGGCCGCCCCTACGAGGGCTTTCAGACCGTTAAGCTGAAGGTGACCAAGGGTGGC
CCCCTGCCCTTCGCCTGGGACATCTTGTCCCCTCAGTTCACCTACGGCTCCAAGGCCTACGTGAAGCACC
CCGCCGACATCCCCGACTACCTCAAGCTGTCCTTCCCCGAGGGCTTCAAGTGGGAGCGCGTGATGAACTT
CGAGGACGGCGGCGTGGTGACCGTGACTCAGGACTCCTCCCTGCAGGACGGCGAGTTCATCTACAAGGTG
AAGCTGCGCGGCACCAACTTCCCCTCCGACGGCCCCGTAATGCAGAAGAAGACCATGGGCATGGAGGCCT
CCTCCGAGCGGATGTACCCCGAGGACGGCGCCCTGAAGGGCGAGGACAAGCTCAGGCTGAAGCTGAAGGA
CGGCGGCCACTACACCTCCGAGGTCAAGACCACCTACAAGGCCAAGAAGCCCGTGCAGTTGCCCGGCGCC
TACATCGTCGACATCAAGTTGGACATCACCTCCCACAACGAGGACTACACCATCGTGGAACAGTACGAAC
GCGCCGAGGGCCGCCACTCCACCGGCGGCATGGACGAGCTGTACAAGGATATCTCCGGAGGTATGGTCTT
CACACTCGAAGATTTCGTTGGGGACTGGCGACAGACAGCCGGCTACAACCTGGACCAAGTCCTTGAACAG
GGAGGTGTGTCCAGTTTGTTTCAGAATCTCGGGGTGTCCGTAACTCCGATCCAAAGGATTGTCCTGAGCG
GTGAAAATGGGCTGAAGATCGACATCCATGTCATCATCCCGTATGAAGGTCTGAGCGGCGACCAAATGGG
CCAGATCGAAAAAATTTTTAAGGTGGTGTACCCTGTGGATGATCATCACTTTAAGGTGATCCTGCACTAT
GGCACACTGGTAATCGACGGGGTTACGCCGAACATGATCGACTATTTCGGACGGCCGTATGAAGGCATCG
CCGTGTTCGACGGCAAAAAGATCACTGTAACAGGGACCCTGTGGAACGGCAACAAAATTATCGACGAGCG
CCTGATCAACCCCGACGGCTCCCTGCTGTTCCGAGTAACCATCAACGGAGTGACCGGCTGGCGGCTGTGC
GAACGCATTCTGGCGTAAGAATTCTACCGGGTAGGGGAGGCGCTTTTCCCAAGGCAGTCTGGAGCATGCG
CTTTAGCAGCCCCGCTGGGCACTTGGCGCTACACAAGTGGCCTCTGGCCTCGCACACATTCCACATCCAC
CGGTAGGCGCCAACCGGCTCCGTTCTTTGGTGGCCCCTTCGCGCCACCTTCTACTCCTCCCCTAGTCAGG
AAGTTCCCCCCCGCCCCGCAGCTCGCGTCGTGCAGGACGTGACAAATGGAAGTAGCACGTCTCACTAGTC
TCGTGCAGATGGACAGCACCGCTGAGCAATGGAAGCGGGTAGGCCTTTGGGGCAGCGGCCAATAGCAGCT
TTGCTCCTTCGCTTTCTGGGCTCAGAGGCTGGGAAGGGGTGGGTCCGGGGGCGGGCTCAGGGGCGGGCTC
AGGGGCGGGGCGGGCGCCCGAAGGTCCTCCGGAGGCCCGGCATTCTGCACGCTTCAAAAGCGCACGTCTG
CCGCGCTGTTCTCCTCTTCCTCATCTCCGGGCCTTTCGACCTGCAGCCCAAGCTTACCATGACCGAGTAC
AAGCCCACGGTGCGCCTCGCCACCCGCGACGACGTCCCCAGGGCCGTACGCACCCTCGCCGCCGCGTTCG
CCGACTACCCCGCCACGCGCCACACCGTCGATCCGGACCGCCACATCGAGCGGGTCACCGAGCTGCAAGA
ACTCTTCCTCACGCGCGTCGGGCTCGACATCGGCAAGGTGTGGGTCGCGGACGACGGCGCCGCGGTGGCG
GTCTGGACCACGCCGGAGAGCGTCGAAGCGGGGGCGGTGTTCGCCGAGATCGGCCCGCGCATGGCCGAGT
TGAGCGGTTCCCGGCTGGCCGCGCAGCAACAGATGGAAGGCCTCCTGGCGCCGCACCGGCCCAAGGAGCC
CGCGTGGTTCCTGGCCACCGTCGGCGTCTCGCCCGACCACCAGGGCAAGGGTCTGGGCAGCGCCGTCGTG
CTCCCCGGAGTGGAGGCGGCCGAGCGCGCCGGGGTGCCCGCCTTCCTGGAGACCTCCGCGCCCCGCAACC
TCCCCTTCTACGAGCGGCTCGGCTTCACCGTCACCGCCGACGTCGAGGTGCCCGAAGGACCGCGCACCTG
GTGCATGACCCGCAAGCCCGGTGCCTGACGCCCGCCCCACGACCCGCAGCGCCCGACCGAAAGGAGCGCA
CGACCCCATGCAGGACTAGTGGTGACCATAACTTCGTATAGTATACATTATACGAAGTTATGGTGACCAT
TGCATTGGCTAGTCATATGATAATCAACCTCTGGATTACAAAATTTGTGAAAGATTGACTGGTATTCTTA
ACTATGTTGCTCCTTTTACGCTATGTGGATACGCTGCTTTAATGCCTTTGTATCATGCTATTGCTTCCCG
TATGGCTTTCATTTTCTCCTCCTTGTATAAATCCTGGTTGCTGTCTCTTTATGAGGAGTTGTGGCCCGTT
GTCAGGCAACGTGGCGTGGTGTGCACTGTGTTTGCTGACGCAACCCCCACTGGTTGGGGCATTGCCACCA
CCTGTCAGCTCCTTTCCGGGACTTTCGCTTTCCCCCTCCCTATTGCCACGGCGGAACTCATCGCCGCCTG
CCTTGCCCGCTGCTGGACAGGGGCTCGGCTGTTGGGCACTGACAATTCCGTGGTGTTGTCGGGGAAGCTG
ACGTCCTTTCCATGGCTGCTCGCCTGTGTTGCCACCTGGATTCTGCGCGGGACGTCCTTCTGCTACGTCC
CTTCGGCCCTCAATCCAGCGGACCTTCCTTCCCGCGGCCTGCTGCCGGCTCTGCGGCCTCTTCCGCGTCT
TCGCCTTCGCCCTCAGACGAGTCGGATCTCCCTTTGGGCCGCCTCCCCGCATCGGTACGTATGGCCAGGT
ACCTTTAAGACCAATGACTTACAAGGCAGCTGTAGATCTTAGCCACTTTTTAAAAGAAAAGGGGGGACTG
GAAGGGCTAATTCACTCCCAACGAAGACAAGATCTGCTTTTTGCTTGTACTGGGTCTCTCTGGTTAGACC
AGATCTGAGCCTGGGAGCTCTCTGGCTAACTAGGGAACCCACTGCTTAAGCCTCAATAAAGCTTGCCTTG
AGTGCTTCAAGTAGTGTGTGCCCGTCTGTTGTGTGACTCTGGTAACTAGAGATCCCTCAGACCCTTTTAG
TCAGTGTGGAAAATCTCTAGCAGCATCTAGAATTAATTCCGTGTATTCTATAGTGTCACCTAAATCGTAT
GTGTATGATACATAAGGTTATGTATTAATTGTAGCCGCGTTCTAACGACAATATGTACAAGCCTAATTGT
GTAGCATCTGGCTTACTGAAGCAGACCCTATCATCTCTCTCGTAAACTGCCGTCAGAGTCGGTTTGGTTG
GACGAACCTTCTGAGTTTCTGGTAACGCCGTCCCGCACCCGGAAATGGTCAGCGAACCAATCAGCAGGGT
CATCGCTAGCCAGATCCTCTACGCCGGACGCATCGTGGCCGGCATCACCGGCGCCACAGGTGCGGTTGCT
GGCGCCTATATCGCCGACATCACCGATGGGGAAGATCGGGCTCGCCACTTCGGGCTCATGAGCGCTTGTT
TCGGCGTGGGTATGGTGGCAGGCCCCGTGGCCGGGGGACTGTTGGGCGCCATCTCCTTGCATGCACCATT
CCTTGCGGCGGCGGTGCTCAACGGCCTCAACCTACTACTGGGCTGCTTCCTAATGCAGGAGTCGCATAAG
GGAGAGCGTCGAATGGTGCACTCTCAGTACAATCTGCTCTGATGCCGCATAGTTAAGCCAGCCCCGACAC
CCGCCAACACCCGCTGACGCGCCCTGACGGGCTTGTCTGCTCCCGGCATCCGCTTACAGACAAGCTGTGA
CCGTCTCCGGGAGCTGCATGTGTCAGAGGTTTTCACCGTCATCACCGAAACGCGCGAGACGAAAGGGCCT
CGTGATACGCCTATTTTTATAGGTTAATGTCATGATAATAATGGTTTCTTAGACGTCAGGTGGCACTTTT
CGGGGAAATGTGCGCGGAACCCCTATTTGTTTATTTTTCTAAATACATTCAAATATGTATCCGCTCATGA
GACAATAACCCTGATAAATGCTTCAATAATATTGAAAAAGGAAGAGTATGAGTATTCAACATTTCCGTGT
CGCCCTTATTCCCTTTTTTGCGGCATTTTGCCTTCCTGTTTTTGCTCACCCAGAAACGCTGGTGAAAGTA
AAAGATGCTGAAGATCAGTTGGGTGCACGAGTGGGTTACATCGAACTGGATCTCAACAGCGGTAAGATCC
TTGAGAGTTTTCGCCCCGAAGAACGTTTTCCAATGATGAGCACTTTTAAAGTTCTGCTATGTGGCGCGGT
ATTATCCCGTATTGACGCCGGGCAAGAGCAACTCGGTCGCCGCATACACTATTCTCAGAATGACTTGGTT
GAGTACTCACCAGTCACAGAAAAGCATCTTACGGATGGCATGACAGTAAGAGAATTATGCAGTGCTGCCA
TAACCATGAGTGATAACACTGCGGCCAACTTACTTCTGACAACGATCGGAGGACCGAAGGAGCTAACCGC
TTTTTTGCACAACATGGGGGATCATGTAACTCGCCTTGATCGTTGGGAACCGGAGCTGAATGAAGCCATA
CCAAACGACGAGCGTGACACCACGATGCCTGTAGCAATGGCAACAACGTTGCGCAAACTATTAACTGGCG
AACTACTTACTCTAGCTTCCCGGCAACAATTAATAGACTGGATGGAGGCGGATAAAGTTGCAGGACCACT
TCTGCGCTCGGCCCTTCCGGCTGGCTGGTTTATTGCTGATAAATCTGGAGCCGGTGAGCGTGGGTCTCGC
GGTATCATTGCAGCACTGGGGCCAGATGGTAAGCCCTCCCGTATCGTAGTTATCTACACGACGGGGAGTC
AGGCAACTATGGATGAACGAAATAGACAGATCGCTGAGATAGGTGCCTCACTGATTAAGCATTGGTAACT
GTCAGACCAAGTTTACTCATATATACTTTAGATTGATTTAAAACTTCATTTTTAATTTAAAAGGATCTAG
GTGAAGATCCTTTTTGATAATCTCATGACCAAAATCCCTTAACGTGAGTTTTCGTTCCACTGAGCGTCAG
ACCCCGTAGAAAAGATCAAAGGATCTTCTTGAGATCCTTTTTTTCTGCGCGTAATCTGCTGCTTGCAAAC
AAAAAAACCACCGCTACCAGCGGTGGTTTGTTTGCCGGATCAAGAGCTACCAACTCTTTTTCCGAAGGTA
ACTGGCTTCAGCAGAGCGCAGATACCAAATACTGTTCTTCTAGTGTAGCCGTAGTTAGGCCACCACTTCA
AGAACTCTGTAGCACCGCCTACATACCTCGCTCTGCTAATCCTGTTACCAGTGGCTGCTGCCAGTGGCGA
TAAGTCGTGTCTTACCGGGTTGGACTCAAGACGATAGTTACCGGATAAGGCGCAGCGGTCGGGCTGAACG
GGGGGTTCGTGCACACAGCCCAGCTTGGAGCGAACGACCTACACCGAACTGAGATACCTACAGCGTGAGC
TATGAGAAAGCGCCACGCTTCCCGAAGGGAGAAAGGCGGACAGGTATCCGGTAAGCGGCAGGGTCGGAAC
AGGAGAGCGCACGAGGGAGCTTCCAGGGGGAAACGCCTGGTATCTTTATAGTCCTGTCGGGTTTCGCCAC
CTCTGACTTGAGCGTCGATTTTTGTGATGCTCGTCAGGGGGGCGGAGCCTATGGAAAAACGCCAGCAACG
CGGCCTTTTTACGGTTCCTGGCCTTTTGCTGGCCTTTTGCTCACATGTTCTTTCCTGCGTTATCCCCTGA
TTCTGTGGATAACCGTATTACCGCCTTTGAGTGAGCTGATACCGCTCGCCGCAGCCGAACGACCGAGCGC
AGCGAGTCAGTGAGCGAGGAAGCGGAAGAGCGCCCAATACGCAAACCGCCTCTCCCCGCGCGTTGGCCGA
TTCATTAATGCAGCTGTGGAATGTGTGTCAGTTAGGGTGTGGAAAGTCCCCAGGCTCCCCAGCAGGCAGA
AGTATGCAAAGCATGCATCTCAATTAGTCAGCAACCAGGTGTGGAAAGTCCCCAGGCTCCCCAGCAGGCA
GAAGTATGCAAAGCATGCATCTCAATTAGTCAGCAACCATAGTCCCGCCCCTAACTCCGCCCATCCCGCC
CCTAACTCCGCCCAGTTCCGCCCATTCTCCGCCCCATGGCTGACTAATTTTTTTTATTTATGCAGAGGCC
GAGGCCGCCTCGGCCTCTGAGCTATTCCAGAAGTAGTGAGGAGGCTTTTTTGGAGGCCTAGGCTTTTGCA
AAAAGCTTGGACACAAGACAGGCTTGCGAGATATGTTTGAGAATACCACTTTATCCCGCGTCAGGGAGAG
GCAGTGCGTAAAAAGACGCGGACTCATGTGAAATACTGGTTTTTAGTGCGCCAGATCTCTATAATCTCGC
GCAACCTATTTTCCCCTCGAACACTTTTTAAGCCGTAGATAAACAGGCTGGGACACTTCACATGAGCGAA
AAATACATCGTCACCTGGGACATGTTGCAGATCCATGCACGTAAACTCGCAAGCCGACTGATGCCTTCTG
AACAATGGAAAGGCATTATTGCCGTAAGCCGTGGCGGTCTGTACCGGGTGCGTTACTGGCGCGTGAACTG
GGTATTCGTCATGTCGATACCGTTTGTATTTCCAGCTACGATCACGACAACCAGCGCGAGCTTAAAGTGC
TGAAACGCGCAGAAGGCGATGGCGAAGGCTTCATCGTTATTGATGACCTGGTGGATACCGGTGGTACTGC
GGTTGCGATTCGTGAAATGTATCCAAAAGCGCACTTTGTCACCATCTTCGCAAAACCGGCTGGTCGTCCG
CTGGTTGATGACTATGTTGTTGATATCCCGCAAGATACCTGGATTGAACAGCCGTGGGATATGGGCGTCG
TATTCGTCCCGCCAATCTCCGGTCGCTAATCTTTTCAACGCCTGGCACTGCCGGGCGTTGTTCTTTTTAA
CTTCAGGCGGGTTACAATAGTTTCCAGTAAGTATTCTGGAGGCTGCATCCATGACACAGGCAAACCTGAG
CGAAACCCTGTTCAAACCCCGCTTTAAACATCCTGAAACCTCGACGCTAGTCCGCCGCTTTAATCACGGC
GCACAACCGCCTGTGCAGTCGGCCCTTGATGGTAAAACCATCCCTCACTGGTATCGCATGATTAACCGTC
TGATGTGGATCTGGCGCGGCATTGACCCACGCGAAATCCTCGACGTCCAGGCACGTATTGTGATGAGCGA
TGCCGAACGTACCGACGATGATTTATACGATACGGTGATTGGCTACCGTGGCGGCAACTGGATTTATGAG
TGGGCCCCGGATCTTTGTGAAGGAACCTTACTTCTGTGGTGTGACATAATTGGACAAACTACCTACAGAG
ATTTAAAGCTCTAAGGTAAATATAAAATTTTTAAGTGTATAATGTGTTAAACTACTGATTCTAATTGTTT
GTGTATTTTAGATTCCAACCTATGGAACTGATGAATGGGAGCAGTGGTGGAATGCCTTTAATGAGGAAAA
CCTGTTTTGCTCAGAAGAAATGCCATCTAGTGATGATGAGGCTACTGCTGACTCTCAACATTCTACTCCT
CCAAAAAAGAAGAGAAAGGTAGAAGACCCCAAGGACTTTCCTTCAGAATTGCTAAGTTTTTTGAGTCATG
CTGTGTTTAGTAATAGAACTCTTGCTTGCTTTGCTATTTACACCACAAAGGAAAAAGCTGCACTGCTATA
CAAGAAAATTATGGAAAAATATTCTGTAACCTTTATAAGTAGGCATAACAGTTATAATCATAACATACTG
TTTTTTCTTACTCCACACAGGCATAGAGTGTCTGCTATTAATAACTATGCTCAAAAATTGTGTACCTTTA
GCTTTTTAATTTGTAAAGGGGTTAATAAGGAATATTTGATGTATAGTGCCTTGACTAGAGATCATAATCA
GCCATACCACATTTGTAGAGGTTTTACTTGCTTTAAAAAACCTCCCACACCTCCCCCTGAACCTGAAACA
TAAAATGAATGCAATTGTTGTTGTTAACTTGTTTATTGCAGCTTATAATGGTTACAAATAAAGCAATAGC
ATCACAAATTTCACAAATAAAGCATTTTTTTCACTGCATTCTAGTTGTGGTTTGTCCAAACTCATCAATG
TATCTTATCATGTCTGGATCAACTGGATAACTCAAGCTAACCAAAATCATCCCAAACTTCCCACCCCATA
CCCTATTACCACTGCCAATTACCTGTGGTTTCATTTACTCTAAACCTGTGATTCCTCTGAATTATTTTCA
TTTTAAAGAAATTGTATTTGTTAAATATGTACTACAAACTTAGTAGT
Features (pLannotate 1.2.2; 34 found; start..end, strand, type, name):
    377..634     +  LTR            5' LTR (truncated): truncated 5' long terminal repeat (LTR) from HIV-1
    681..806     +  misc_feature   HIV-1 Ψ: packaging signal of human immunodeficiency virus type 1
    790..1153    +  CDS            HIV-1 gag (fragment): gag protein from human immunodeficiency virus 1; gag
   1299..1532    +  misc_feature   RRE: The Rev response element (RRE) of HIV-1 allows for Rev-dependent mRNA export from the nucleus to the cytoplasm.
   1909..2009    +  CDS            Rev (fragment): human immunodeficiency virus 1 (HIV-1) Rev protein; rev; enhances nuclear export of unspliced and incompletely spliced viral mRNAs
   2081..2147    +  CDS            small t antigen (fragment): SV40 (simian virus 40) small t antigen
   2154..3332    +  promoter       EF-1α promoter: strong constitutive promoter for human elongation factor EF-1α
   3380..3497    +  misc_feature   cPPT/CTS: central polypurine tract and central termination sequence of HIV-1
   3540..4247    +  CDS            LSSmOrange: LSSmOrange is a basic (constitutively fluorescent) long stokes shift fluorescent protein published in 2012, derived from Discosoma sp.. It has moderate acid sensitivity.
   4263..4778    +  CDS            Nluc: NanoLuc® luciferase human codon-optimized
   4789..5288    +  promoter       PGK promoter: mouse phosphoglycerate kinase 1 promoter
   5309..5908    +  CDS            PuroR: puromycin N-acetyltransferase; pac from Streptomyces alboniger; confers resistance to puromycin
   5978..6011    +  protein_bind   loxP511: Cre-mediated recombination occurs in the 8-bp core sequence (GTATACAT). loxP511 sites are compatible with each other, but incompatible with wild-type loxP sites. Cre recombinase
   6042..6630    +  misc_feature   WPRE: woodchuck hepatitis virus posttranscriptional regulatory element
   6698..6717    +  misc_feature   cPPT/CTS (fragment): central polypurine tract and central termination sequence of HIV-1
   6719..6952    +  LTR            3' LTR (ΔU3): self-inactivating 3' long terminal repeat (LTR) from HIV-1
   6977..6995    -  promoter       SP6 promoter: promoter for bacteriophage SP6 RNA polymerase
   7223..7502    +  CDS            TcR (fragment): tetracycline efflux protein; tet; confers resistance to tetracycline
   7503..7551    -  misc_feature   bom (fragment): basis of mobility region from pBR322
   7653..7688    -  CDS            rop (fragment): Rop protein, which maintains plasmids at low copy number; rop
   7783..7887    +  promoter       AmpR promoter: bla
   7888..8748    +  CDS            AmpR: β-lactamase; bla; confers resistance to ampicillin, carbenicillin, and related antibiotics
   8919..9507    +  rep_origin     ori: high-copy-number ColE1/pMB1/pBR322/pUC origin of replication
   9690..9746    +  CDS            lacI (fragment): lac repressor; lacI; The lac repressor binds to the lac operator to inhibit transcription in E. coli. This inhibition can be relieved by adding lactose or isopropyl-β-D-thiogalactopyranoside (IPTG).
   9753..10082   +  promoter       SV40 promoter: SV40 enhancer and early promoter
  10282..10401   +  CDS            gpt (fragment): XGPT_ECOLI - Also known as gpp, gxu. Experimental evidence at protein level: Swiss-Prot protein existence level 1. Purine salvage pathway enzyme that catalyzes the transfer of the ribosyl-5-phosphate group from 5-phospho-alpha-D-ribose 1- diphosphate (PRPP) to the N9 position of the 6-oxopurines guanine and xanthine to form the corresponding ribonucleotides GMP (guanosine 5'- monophosphate) and XMP (xanthosine 5'-monophosphate), with the release of PPi. To a lesser extent, also acts on hypoxanthine (PubMed:9100006, PubMed:3886014). Does not ribophosphorylate adenine (PubMed:3886014). From Esch
  10401..10736   +  CDS            gpt (fragment): XGPT_ECOLI - Also known as gpp, gxu. Experimental evidence at protein level: Swiss-Prot protein existence level 1. Purine salvage pathway enzyme that catalyzes the transfer of the ribosyl-5-phosphate group from 5-phospho-alpha-D-ribose 1- diphosphate (PRPP) to the N9 position of the 6-oxopurines guanine and xanthine to form the corresponding ribonucleotides GMP (guanosine 5'- monophosphate) and XMP (xanthosine 5'-monophosphate), with the release of PPi. To a lesser extent, also acts on hypoxanthine (PubMed:9100006, PubMed:3886014). Does not ribophosphorylate adenine (PubMed:3886014). From Esch
  10831..11136   +  CDS            frsA (fragment): FRSA_ECOLI - Also known as yafA. Experimental evidence at protein level: Swiss-Prot protein existence level 1. Catalyzes the hydrolysis of esters (PubMed:15808744). Displays esterase activity toward pNP-butyrate (PubMed:15808744). May stimulate mixed-acid fermentation by acting as a fermentation/respiration switch that down-regulates respiration and up- regulates fermentation rates (PubMed:15169777). From Escherichia coli (strain K12).
  11140..11214   +  CDS            small t antigen (fragment): SV40 (simian virus 40) small t antigen
  11216..11281   +  intron         small t intron: SV40 (simian virus 40) small t antigen intron
  11411..11431   +  CDS            SV40 NLS: nuclear localization signal of SV40 (simian virus 40) large T antigen
  11750..11833   +  CDS            large T antigen (fragment): large T antigen from SV40 (simian virus 40)
  11856..11990   +  polyA_signal   SV40 poly(A) signal: SV40 polyadenylation signal
  12157..329     +  CDS            nef (fragment) (across the origin): NEF_HV1BR - Experimental evidence at protein level: Swiss-Prot protein existence level 1. Extracellular Nef protein targets CD4(+) T-lymphocytes for apoptosis by interacting with CXCR4 surface receptors (PubMed:14990729). From Human immunodeficiency virus type 1 group M subtype B (isolate BRU/LAI) (HIV-1).
