[The description below was written by a language model from this plasmid's Addgene catalogue record and pLannotate feature annotations shown in this document.]
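Description:
pWXLd-RIEP-OgNLuc is an HIV-1-based lentiviral transfer plasmid built on the pWPXLd backbone for constitutive expression of the OgNLuc "LumiFluor" reporter in mammalian cells. It is propagated in E. coli as a high-copy plasmid through a ColE1/pUC-type origin with ampicillin selection (AmpR). The sequenced record is about 12.2 kb. The viral portion carries a truncated 5' LTR, the Ψ packaging signal with a gag fragment, the Rev response element, a cPPT/CTS element, WPRE and a self-inactivating ΔU3 3' LTR. The cassette between the LTRs can therefore be packaged into virions when helper functions are supplied in trans, and it integrates without reconstituting an active viral promoter. Outside the LTRs, the backbone retains legacy elements, including an SV40 promoter followed by gpt fragments, SV40 small t intron and poly(A) sequences, and remnants of pBR322 genes.

The payload is driven by the human EF-1α promoter, with the cPPT/CTS annotated just downstream of it. The feature table shows an LSSmOrange coding sequence immediately followed by human codon-optimized NanoLuc, with only a short gap between them. This arrangement is consistent with a fusion in which the luciferase acts as a BRET donor to the long-Stokes-shift orange fluorescent protein, although the linker itself is not annotated. A separate mouse PGK promoter drives puromycin N-acetyltransferase for selection of transduced cells. A single loxP511 site lies between PuroR and WPRE, and the record does not state its function. The associated publication describes BRET-based biologic light sources for controlling optogenetic systems, which suggests the construct is used to make stable cell lines that emit luciferase-driven, spectrally shifted light.
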