Addgene plasmid #135936: pWXLd-RIEP-OgNLuc
Purpose: Expresses the OgNLuc LumiFluor in mammalian cells.
Depositing lab: Antonio Amelio. Depositing organization: University of North Carolina at Chapel Hill. Publication: Engineered BRET-Based Biologic Light Sources Enable Spatio-Temporal Control Over Diverse Optogenetic Systems. Parag-Sharma K, O'Banion CP, Henry EC, Musicant AM, Cleveland JL, Lawrence DS, Amelio AL. ACS Synth Biol. 2019 Dec 13. doi: 10.1021/acssynbio.9b00277. PubMed 31834783.
Backbone
  Vector backbone: pWPXLd
  Backbone size w/o insert (bp): 10455
  Vector type: Mammalian Expression, Lentiviral
  Selectable markers: Puromycin
Growth in bacteria
  Bacterial resistance: Ampicillin, 100 μg/mL
  Growth temperature: 37°C
  Growth strain: NEB Stable
  Copy number: High Copy
Gene/Insert
  Gene/Insert name: OgNLuc LumiFluor (alt name: OgNLuc)
  Promoter: EF1a
  Cloning method: Restriction Enzyme; 5′ cloning site PmeI (not destroyed); 3′ cloning site EcoRI (not destroyed)
  Sequencing primers: 5′ TCAAGCCTCAGACAGTGGTTC
Terms and licenses: Academic/Nonprofit Terms; Industry Terms: Not Available to Industry
How to cite: pWXLd-RIEP-OgNLuc was a gift from Antonio Amelio (Addgene plasmid # 135936 ; http://n2t.net/addgene:135936 ; RRID:Addgene_135936)
